>Addgene plasmid #104472 | YIplac204-TC-OM45-FKBPx4 | addgene full sequence | sequence record 202851 | Addgene NGS Result
GCGCCCAATACGCAAACCGCCTCTCCCCGCGCGTTGGCCGATTCATTAATGCAGCTGGCACGACAGGTTT
CCCGACTGGAAAGCGGGCAGTGAGCGCAACGCAATTAATGTGAGTTAGCTCACTCATTAGGCACCCCAGG
CTTTACACTTTATGCTTCCGGCTCGTATGTTGTGTGGAATTGTGAGCGGATAACAATTTCACACAGGAAA
CAGCTATGACCATGATTACGCCAAGCTTGCAAATTAAAGCCTTCGAGCGTCCCAAAACCTTCTCAAGCAA
GGTTTTCAGTATAATGTTACATGCGTACACGCGTCTGTACAGAAAAAAAAGAAAAATTTGAAATATAAAT
AACGTTCTTAATACTAACATAACTATAAAAAAATAAATAGGGACCTAGACTTCAGGTTGTCTAACTCCTT
CCTTTTCGGTTAGAGCGGATGTGGGGGGAGGGCGTGAATGTAAGCGTGACATAACTAATTACATGATGAC
TCTAGAGGATCCCCGGGTACCAACTATGCGTAGTCTGGTACGTCGTACGGATAACTAGTCTCCAGCTTCA
GCAGCTCCACGTCGAACACCAGGGTGGCGTGGGGGGGGATGATGCCGGGGTGGCCGGTGGCGCCGTAGGC
ATAGTCGGGGCTGATGGTCAGCTTGGCCCGCTGCCCCACGCTCATCTGAGCCACGCCTTCCTCCCAGCCG
CGGATCACTTCCTGTTTGCCCAGCATGAACTTGAAGGGCTTGTTGCGGTCGCGGCTGCTGTCGAACTTCT
TGCCGTCCTCCAGCATGCCGGTGTAGTGGACCACGCAAGTCTGGCCTCTCTTGGGAAAGGTGCGGCCGTC
GCCGGGGCTGATGGTCTCGACCTGCACGCCTCTAGTTTCCAGTTTTAGAAGCTCCACATCGAAGACGAGA
GTGGCATGTGGTGGGATGATGCCTGGGTGCCCAGTGGCACCATAGGCATAATCTGGAGATATAGTCAGTT
TGGCTCTCTGACCCACACTCATCTGGGCAACCCCTTCTTCCCAGCCTCGGATCACCTCCTGCTTGCCTAG
CATAAACTTAAAGGGCTTGTTTCTGTCCCGGGAGGAATCAAATTTCTTTCCATCTTCAAGCATCCCGGTG
TAGTGCACCACGCAGGTCTGGCCGCGCTTGGGGAAGGTGCGCCCGTCTCCTGGGGAGATGGTTTCCACCT
GCACTCCTCTAGTCTCCAGCTTCAGCAGCTCCACGTCGAACACCAGGGTGGCGTGGGGGGGGATGATGCC
GGGGTGGCCGGTGGCGCCGTAGGCATAGTCGGGGCTGATGGTCAGCTTGGCCCGCTGCCCCACGCTCATC
TGAGCCACGCCTTCCTCCCAGCCGCGGATCACTTCCTGTTTGCCCAGCATGAACTTGAAGGGCTTGTTGC
GGTCGCGGCTGCTGTCGAACTTCTTGCCGTCCTCCAGCATGCCGGTGTAGTGGACCACGCAAGTCTGGCC
TCTCTTGGGAAAGGTGCGGCCGTCGCCGGGGCTGATGGTCTCGACCTGCACGCCTCTAGTTTCCAGTTTT
AGAAGCTCCACATCGAAGACGAGAGTGGCATGTGGTGGGATGATGCCTGGGTGCCCAGTGGCACCATAGG
CATAATCTGGAGATATAGTCAGTTTGGCTCTCTGACCCACACTCATCTGGGCAACCCCTTCTTCCCAGCC
TCGGATCACCTCCTGCTTGCCTAGCATAAACTTAAAGGGCTTGTTTCTGTCCCGGGAGGAATCAAATTTC
TTTCCATCTTCAAGCATCCCGGTGTAGTGCACCACGCAGGTCTGGCCGCGCTTGGGGAAGGTGCGCCCGT
CTCCTGGGGAGATGGTTTCCACCTGCACTCCCATCCGTCGACCGGGTACCTCCTTTTTCGAGCTCCAGAA
TTTACCATCACCCTTATCATTCCATTCTTTGAATTTGTTCTTGGCTTCATCGTACTTTTTCAACGCTTCA
TCGTACTTCTTTTGGGCCTCATCTTTTAAAGCCTGCTTGTCATTGTCGACCTTTGAAGTCCATCCAGACC
ACCAGTGGCTGCCGTACTGTTTCAAGTCCTCCTTCGCCTTAGACAACGAGTCCATGGCATCGGACACGTT
CTTGTCCAGTTGTTTCTTTGAATTCTCATAATTCCATCTTAAATCGTCCATTTCGTCCTTGGAAAGTTGA
GCGGCTGTTTCACCCCATCCTTCTAAACCTCTGGCTACCCTTTCAGCAATCTGTTGCTCGCTTTGCTCCC
CTTTGTTGTAACCAAACCAGCCCTTTTCCTTGATCTTCTTCAGCTCGTCAAGACGTTTTTGCGCCTCGCT
TGGCTCTGAAGAAGCATTTCTCTTGGCTTCCTCCAACTCTTCTCTACCAAACTCCTGTGCCGTATCACCC
CAGCCTTGGACACTTCTTGCAGCGGCTTCTTCAGTATTAGCGTCACCCGTGTTATTCTTCAACAGGCGTT
TCAAAGGATTACTGTTCCTTTCCTGTTGGTCTAGCTTGTCCGAAAGCTCATTAAAGTCTCTGGCTCTCCC
GTACCTTTCGTACTCAATGGATGCTCTGTCCAGAGCGGCCTTCTTCTCTCTCATCACGGTGGACAAGAGC
TCCTTCTCATTACGATCCACTGCCTCTTCGAAACGCTTCTTAGCAGTATCAAATTCCCCGATGGCTATGG
CTTTCCTTCTTTCAGCCTCACTAAACCCCCAATTGAAGATGCTTTGCGAGGAAGAATCCTTGGCTTTTTG
GCCTAGCTGCTTGCGTGTCTGAGCATCCTCTTCTGGTGATATCACACGCTTAGTTACCTTTGGAGCCTCT
TCCCTAGCCTTTTGAGATACGCCCAGAAGCGCGTCTTTTAACGACAAGGCATCTTCCTTTATACCTTGCT
TTATGTTATGTAGCTTTCCCAACTGTGCGGGTGCTGAACTGCCGTACTCCTGGCCGTTGTAGTAAGCGGA
GACGTTGCCCTCTCTTCTCTGACCCTTGGCCTTCTGTTCTCTGACCATGATGCTAGCTGTGATGGCAGCT
GCCAATGCTGCACTGCCGACAATTATTCTTGATGACATTTTTAGTTTATGTATGTGTTTTTTGTAGTTAT
AGATTTAAGCAAGAAAAGAATACAAACAAAAAATTGAAAAAGATTGATTTAGAATTAAAAAGAAAAATAT
TTACGTAAGAAGGGAAAATAGTAAATGTTGCAAGTTCACTAAACTCCTAAATTATGCTGCCCTTTATATT
CCCTGTTACAGCAGCCGAGCCAAAGGTATATAGGCTCCTTTGCATTAGCATGCGTAACAAACCACCTGTC
AGTTTCAACCGAGGTGGTATCCGAGAGAATTGTGTGATTGCTTTAATTAATTTCGGAGAATCTCACATGC
CACTGAAGATTAAAAACTGGATGCCAGAAAAGGGGTGTCCAGGTGTAACATCAATAGAGGAAGCTGAAAA
GTCTTAGAACGGGTAATCTTCCACCAACCTGATGGGTTCCTAGATATAATCTCGAAGGGAATAAGTAGGG
TGATACCGCAGAAGTGTCTGAATGTATTAAGGTCCGCCTGATGCGGTATTTTCTCCTTACGCATCTGTGC
GGTATTTCACACCGCATATGGTGCACTCTCAGTACAATCTGCTCTGATGCCGCATAGTTAAGCCAGCCCC
GACACCCGCCAACACCCGCTGACGCGCCCTGACGGGCTTGTCTGCTCCCGGCATCCGCTTACAGACAAGC
TGTGACCGTCTCCGGGAGCTGCATGTGTCAGAGGTTTTCACCGTCATCACCGAAACGCGCGAGACGAAAG
GGCGATCTTTTATGCTTGCTTTTCAAAAGGCTTGCAGGCAAGTGCACAAACAATACTTAAATAAATACTA
CTCAGTAATAACCTATTTCTTAGCATTTTTGACGAAATTTGCTATTTTGTTAGAGTCTTTTACACCATTT
GTCTCCACACCTCCGCTTACATCAACACCAATAACGCCATTTAATCTAAGCGCATCACCAACATTTTCTG
GCGTCAGTCCACCAGCTAACATAAAATGTAAGCTCTCGGGGCTCTCTTGCCTTCCAACCCAGTCAGAAAT
CGAGTTCCAATCCAAAAGTTCACCTGTCCCACCTGCTTCTGAATCAAACAAGGGAATAAACGAATGAGGT
TTCTGTGAAGCTGCACTGAGTAGTATGTTGCAGTCTTTTGGAAATACGAGTCTTTTAATAACTGGCAAAC
CGAGGAACTCTTGGTATTCTTGCCACGACTCATCTCCATGCAGTTGGACGATATCAATGCCGTAATCATT
GACCAGAGCCAAAACATCCTCCTTAGGTTGATTACGAAACACGCCAACCAAGTATTTCGGAGTGCCTGAA
CTATTTTTATATGCTTTTACAAGACTTGAAATTTTCCTTGCAATAACCGGGTCAATTGTTCTCTTTCTAT
TGGGCACACATATAATACCCAGCAAGTCAGCATCGGAATCTAGTGCACATTCTGCGGCCTCTGTGCTCTG
CAAGCCGCAAACTTTCACCAATGGACCAGAACTACCTGTGAAATTAATAACAGACATACTCCAAGCTGCC
TTTGTGTGCTTAATCACGTATACTCACGTGCTCAATAGTCACCAATGCCCTCCCTCTTGGCCCTCTCCTT
TTCTTTTTTCGACCGAATTGGCCTCGTGATACGCCTATTTTTATAGGTTAATGTCATGATAATAATGGTT
TCTTAGACGTCAGGTGGCACTTTTCGGGGAAATGTGCGCGGAACCCCTATTTGTTTATTTTTCTAAATAC
ATTCAAATATGTATCCGCTCATGAGACAATAACCCTGATAAATGCTTCAATAATATTGAAAAAGGAAGAG
TATGAGTATTCAACATTTCCGTGTCGCCCTTATTCCCTTTTTTGCGGCATTTTGCCTTCCTGTTTTTGCT
CACCCAGAAACGCTGGTGAAAGTAAAAGATGCTGAAGATCAGTTGGGTGCACGAGTGGGTTACATCGAAC
TGGATCTCAACAGCGGTAAGATCCTTGAGAGTTTTCGCCCCGAAGAACGTTTTCCAATGATGAGCACTTT
TAAAGTTCTGCTATGTGGCGCGGTATTATCCCGTATTGACGCCGGGCAAGAGCAACTCGGTCGCCGCATA
CACTATTCTCAGAATGACTTGGTTGAGTACTCACCAGTCACAGAAAAGCATCTTACGGATGGCATGACAG
TAAGAGAATTATGCAGTGCTGCCATAACCATGAGTGATAACACTGCGGCCAACTTACTTCTGACAACGAT
CGGAGGACCGAAGGAGCTAACCGCTTTTTTGCACAACATGGGGGATCATGTAACTCGCCTTGATCGTTGG
GAACCGGAGCTGAATGAAGCCATACCAAACGACGAGCGTGACACCACGATGCCTGTAGCAATGGCAACAA
CGTTGCGCAAACTATTAACTGGCGAACTACTTACTCTAGCTTCCCGGCAACAATTAATAGACTGGATGGA
GGCGGATAAAGTTGCAGGACCACTTCTGCGCTCGGCCCTTCCGGCTGGCTGGTTTATTGCTGATAAATCT
GGAGCCGGTGAGCGTGGGTCTCGCGGTATCATTGCAGCACTGGGGCCAGATGGTAAGCCCTCCCGTATCG
TAGTTATCTACACGACGGGGAGTCAGGCAACTATGGATGAACGAAATAGACAGATCGCTGAGATAGGTGC
CTCACTGATTAAGCATTGGTAACTGTCAGACCAAGTTTACTCATATATACTTTAGATTGATTTAAAACTT
CATTTTTAATTTAAAAGGATCTAGGTGAAGATCCTTTTTGATAATCTCATGACCAAAATCCCTTAACGTG
AGTTTTCGTTCCACTGAGCGTCAGACCCCGTAGAAAAGATCAAAGGATCTTCTTGAGATCCTTTTTTTCT
GCGCGTAATCTGCTGCTTGCAAACAAAAAAACCACCGCTACCAGCGGTGGTTTGTTTGCCGGATCAAGAG
CTACCAACTCTTTTTCCGAAGGTAACTGGCTTCAGCAGAGCGCAGATACCAAATACTGTTCTTCTAGTGT
AGCCGTAGTTAGGCCACCACTTCAAGAACTCTGTAGCACCGCCTACATACCTCGCTCTGCTAATCCTGTT
ACCAGTGGCTGCTGCCAGTGGCGATAAGTCGTGTCTTACCGGGTTGGACTCAAGACGATAGTTACCGGAT
AAGGCGCAGCGGTCGGGCTGAACGGGGGGTTCGTGCACACAGCCCAGCTTGGAGCGAACGACCTACACCG
AACTGAGATACCTACAGCGTGAGCTATGAGAAAGCGCCACGCTTCCCGAAGGGAGAAAGGCGGACAGGTA
TCCGGTAAGCGGCAGGGTCGGAACAGGAGAGCGCACGAGGGAGCTTCCAGGGGGAAACGCCTGGTATCTT
TATAGTCCTGTCGGGTTTCGCCACCTCTGACTTGAGCGTCGATTTTTGTGATGCTCGTCAGGGGGGCGGA
GCCTATGGAAAAACGCCAGCAACGCGGCCTTTTTACGGTTCCTGGCCTTTTGCTGGCCTTTTGCTCACAT
GTTCTTTCCTGCGTTATCCCCTGATTCTGTGGATAACCGTATTACCGCCTTTGAGTGAGCTGATACCGCT
CGCCGCAGCCGAACGACCGAGCGCAGCGAGTCAGTGAGCGAGGAAGCGGAAGA
Features (pLannotate 1.2.2; 18 found; start..end, strand, type, name):
      1..93      +  CDS            lacI (fragment): lac repressor; lacI; The lac repressor binds to the lac operator to inhibit transcription in E. coli. This inhibition can be relieved by adding lactose or isopropyl-β-D-thiogalactopyranoside (IPTG).
    106..127     +  protein_bind   CAP binding site: CAP binding activates transcription in the presence of cAMP. E. coli catabolite activator protein
    142..172     +  promoter       lac promoter: promoter for the E. coli lac operon
    180..196     +  protein_bind   lac operator: The lac repressor binds to the lac operator to inhibit transcription in E. coli. This inhibition can be relieved by adding lactose or isopropyl-β-D-thiogalactopyranoside (IPTG). lac repressor encoded by lacI
    239..486     -  terminator     CYC1 terminator: S. cerevisiae CYC1; transcription terminator for CYC1
    488..511     -  misc_feature   MCS (fragment): pUC18/19 multiple cloning site
    550..870     -  CDS            FKBP: human FK506-binding protein FKBP12 synthetic gene with alternative codons
    877..1197    -  CDS            DmrB: F36V mutant of FK506-binding protein FKBP12 binds synthetic ligands that do not bind wild-type FKBP
   1204..1524    -  CDS            FKBP: human FK506-binding protein FKBP12 synthetic gene with alternative codons
   1531..1854    -  CDS            FKBP1A: FKB1A_HUMAN - Also known as FKBP1, FKBP12. Experimental evidence at protein level: Swiss-Prot protein existence level 1. Keeps in an inactive conformation TGFBR1, the TGF-beta type I serine/threonine kinase receptor, preventing TGF-beta receptor activation in absence of ligand. Recruits SMAD7 to ACVR1B which prevents the association of SMAD2 and SMAD3 with the activin receptor complex, thereby blocking the activin signal. May modulate the RYR1 calcium channel activity. PPIases accelerate the folding of proteins. It catalyzes the cis-trans isomerization of proline imidic peptide bonds in oligop
   1870..3048    -  CDS            OM45: OM45_YEAST - Experimental evidence at protein level: Swiss-Prot protein existence level 1. From Saccharomyces cerevisiae (strain ATCC 204508 / S288c) (Baker's yeast).
   3537..3636    -  misc_feature   bom (fragment): basis of mobility region from pBR322
   3738..3773    -  CDS            rop (fragment): Rop protein, which maintains plasmids at low copy number; rop
   3866..4537    -  CDS            TRP1: TRPF_YEAST - Experimental evidence at protein level: Swiss-Prot protein existence level 1. From Saccharomyces cerevisiae (strain ATCC 204508 / S288c) (Baker's yeast).
   4538..4639    -  promoter       TRP1 promoter: S. cerevisiae TRP1
   4727..4831    +  promoter       AmpR promoter: bla
   4832..5692    +  CDS            AmpR: β-lactamase; bla; confers resistance to ampicillin, carbenicillin, and related antibiotics
   5863..6451    +  rep_origin     ori: high-copy-number ColE1/pMB1/pBR322/pUC origin of replication
