[The description below was written by a language model from this plasmid's Addgene catalogue record and pLannotate feature annotations shown in this document.]
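Description:
YIplac204-TC-OM45-FKBPx4 is a yeast integrating expression plasmid built on the YIplac204 backbone, modified to carry a TPI1 promoter and CYC1 terminator (the "TC" cassette). In E. coli it is maintained as a high-copy plasmid through a ColE1/pUC-type origin and selected with ampicillin via the β-lactamase gene. No yeast replication origin or centromere is annotated, as expected for an integrative vector. Stable propagation in Saccharomyces cerevisiae therefore depends on recombination into the genome, with transformants selected through the TRP1 marker and its own promoter. Remnants of the pUC lineage (lacI fragment, CAP site, lac promoter and operator, partial polylinker, bom and rop fragments) flank the cassette and have no evident role in the yeast application.

The payload is the S. cerevisiae OM45 open reading frame (YIL136W), encoding a mitochondrial outer membrane protein, fused at its C terminus to four tandem copies of human FKBP12 followed, according to the catalogue entry, by an HA epitope. The HA tag is not separately annotated in the feature table, nor is the TPI1 promoter, which presumably lies in the unannotated stretch upstream of OM45. The four FKBP repeats are annotated under differing names, one as the F36V variant and two as synthetic genes with alternative codons. This may reflect recoding to limit recombination between repeats, but the record does not resolve which variant is actually present. The strong constitutive TPI1 promoter drives overexpression, with CYC1 terminating transcription. FKBP binds rapamycin-type ligands that bridge it to a partner domain, so an FKBP array on the mitochondrial surface is suited to act as an anchor for ligand-induced sequestration of tagged proteins. The associated publication concerns COPI and Golgi maturation.
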