Addgene plasmid #104472: YIplac204-TC-OM45-FKBPx4
Purpose: Integrating plasmid for overexpression of OM45-FKBPx4.
Depositing lab: Benjamin Glick. Depositing organization: University of Chicago. Publication: COPI selectively drives maturation of the early Golgi. Papanikou E, Day KJ, Austin J, Glick BS. Elife. 2015 Dec 28;4. pii: e13232. doi: 10.7554/eLife.13232. PubMed 26709839.
Backbone
  Vector backbone: YIplac204
  Backbone size w/o insert (bp): 3545
  Total vector size (bp): 6649
  Modifications to backbone: TPI1 promoter, CYC1 terminator
  Vector type: Yeast Expression
  Selectable markers: TRP1
Growth in bacteria
  Bacterial resistance: Ampicillin, 100 μg/mL
  Growth temperature: 37°C
  Growth strain: DH5alpha
  Copy number: High Copy
Gene/Insert
  Gene/Insert name: OM45p (alt name: YIL136W)
  Species: S. cerevisiae (budding yeast)
  Insert size (bp): 1178
  Entrez Gene: OM45 (a.k.a. YIL136W)
  Promoter: TPI1
  Tag / fusion protein: FKBPx4- HA (C terminal on insert)
  Cloning method: Gibson Cloning
  Sequencing primers: 5′ BO17; 3′ BO18
Resource information
  A portion of this plasmid was derived from a plasmid made by: The FKBP gene was obtained from Ariad Pharmaceuticals (Cambridge, MA).
Terms and licenses: Academic/Nonprofit Terms; Industry Terms: Not Available to Industry
How to cite: YIplac204-TC-OM45-FKBPx4 was a gift from Benjamin Glick (Addgene plasmid # 104472 ; http://n2t.net/addgene:104472 ; RRID:Addgene_104472)
